Addgene plasmid #27715: pUT1105-HQ858668
Depositing lab: John Gray & Erich Grotewold. Depositing organization: University of Toledo. Publication: The Maize TFome--development of a transcription factor open reading frame collection for functional genomics. Burdo B, Gray J, Goetting-Minesky MP, Wittler B, Hunt M, Li T, Velliquette D, Thomas J, Gentzel I, dos Santos Brito M, Mejia-Guerra MK, Connolly LN, Qaisi D, Li W, Casas MI, Doseff AI, Grotewold E. Plant J. 2014 Oct;80(2):356-66. doi: 10.1111/tpj.12623. Epub 2014 Aug 26. PubMed 25053252.
Backbone
  Vector backbone: pENTR/D
  Backbone manufacturer: Invitrogen
  Backbone size w/o insert (bp): 2580
  Vector type: Entry vector
Growth in bacteria
  Bacterial resistance: Kanamycin, 50 μg/mL
  Growth temperature: 37°C
  Growth strain: DH5alpha
  Growth instructions: E. coli TOP10
  Copy number: Low Copy
Gene/Insert
  Gene/Insert name: PHD transcription factor from DV543172
  Species: Zea mays
  Insert size (bp): 828
  GenBank ID: HQ858668
  Cloning method: Restriction Enzyme
  Sequencing primers: 5′ M13 For; 3′ M13 Rev
Terms and licenses: Academic/Nonprofit Terms; Industry Terms: Not Available to Industry
Depositor comments: This CDS was amplified using PCR from a full length cDNA template from the Maize Full-length cDNA Project (www.maizecdna.org) and the PCR product included the stop codon. The PCR product was cloned into a Gateway pENTR/D vector. Further information on this gene may be obtained at www.grassius.org using the GenBank number. (The second half of the plasmid name is the GenBank Number for the sequence of the insert)
How to cite: pUT1105-HQ858668 was a gift from John Gray & Erich Grotewold (Addgene plasmid # 27715 ; http://n2t.net/addgene:27715 ; RRID:Addgene_27715)
