[The description below was written by a language model from this plasmid's Addgene catalogue record and pLannotate feature annotations shown in this document.]
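Description:
pUT1105-HQ858668 is a Gateway entry clone built on the Invitrogen pENTR/D backbone (2,580 bp without insert; 3,408 nt in the deposited full sequence) and belongs to the Maize TFome collection of transcription factor open reading frames. It is propagated in E. coli under kanamycin selection from an aph(3')-Ia KanR gene. Replication relies on a ColE1/pUC-type origin, which the annotation describes as high-copy, although the catalogue entry lists the plasmid as low copy. rrnB T1 and T2 terminators sit upstream of the cloning region, where they insulate the insert from read-through transcription from the backbone. Short lacI and lacZα fragments in the table appear to be backbone remnants rather than functional genes.

The payload is an 828 bp coding sequence for a Zea mays PHD-family transcription factor. It was PCR-amplified from a full-length cDNA clone with its native stop codon retained, so it suits native or N-terminally tagged expression but not C-terminal fusions. The automated annotation labels part of the insert as a fragment of Arabidopsis ATXR6, a PHD-domain-containing H3K27 monomethyltransferase. This reflects sequence similarity to the closest database match, not the actual origin of the insert. The ORF lies between attL1 and attL2 sites, which allow LR Clonase-mediated transfer into any attR-containing destination vector. Two adjacent attL2 annotations are reported, and the record does not explain the duplication. The entry vector has no promoter positioned to express the ORF; the only one annotated is a T7 promoter beyond attL2 that points back toward the insert on the antisense strand. The clone is therefore a shuttle resource for moving the maize ORF into expression, yeast-hybrid or plant transformation vectors for functional genomics studies.
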