Features (pLannotate 1.2.2; 11 found; start..end, strand, type, name):
      1..100     +  protein_bind   attL1: mutant version of attL; recombination site for the Gateway® LR reaction LR Clonase™
    211..813     +  CDS            ATXR6 (fragment): ATXR6_ARATH - Also known as SDG34, SET34. Experimental evidence at protein level: Swiss-Prot protein existence level 1. Histone methyltransferase that specifically monomethylates 'Lys-27' of histone H3 (H3K27me1). Has higher activity on nucleosomes containing H3.1 than H3.3. Involved in the formation of constitutive heterochromatin and the silencing of heterochromatic elements. May act as a positive regulator of the G1-S transition. Influences which sets of rRNA gene variants are expressed or silenced. Up-regulated by E2FB. From Arabidopsis thaliana (Mouse-ear cress).
    839..937     -  protein_bind   attL2: mutant version of attL; recombination site for the Gateway® LR reaction LR Clonase™
    965..1064    -  protein_bind   attL2: mutant version of attL; recombination site for the Gateway® LR reaction LR Clonase™
   1082..1100    -  promoter       T7 promoter: promoter for bacteriophage T7 RNA polymerase
   1234..2043    +  CDS            KanR: aminoglycoside phosphotransferase; aph(3')-Ia; confers resistance to kanamycin in bacteria or G418 (Geneticin®) in eukaryotes
   2190..2778    +  rep_origin     ori: high-copy-number ColE1/pMB1/pBR322/pUC origin of replication
   2961..3053    +  CDS            lacI (fragment): lac repressor; lacI; The lac repressor binds to the lac operator to inhibit transcription in E. coli. This inhibition can be relieved by adding lactose or isopropyl-β-D-thiogalactopyranoside (IPTG).
   3108..3135    -  terminator     rrnB T2 terminator: transcription terminator T2 from the E. coli rrnB gene
   3267..3310    +  terminator     rrnB T1 terminator: Escherichia coli rrnB; transcription terminator T1 from the E. coli rrnB gene
   3357..3393    -  CDS            lacZα (fragment): LacZα fragment of β-galactosidase; lacZ fragment
>Addgene plasmid #27715 | pUT1105-HQ858668 | depositor full sequence | sequence record 13019 | Author sequence
CAAATAATGATTTTATTTTGACTGATAGTGACCTGTTCGTTGCAACAAATTGATGAGCAATGCTTTTTTA
TAATGCCAACTTTGTACAAAAAAGCAGGCTCCGCGGCCGCCCCCTTCACCATGGTCGACGTCATGCGCCG
CTCGCGCGCCGTCGCCGCGCCGCCCCCTGTCGCACGCGCGCGGGTGTACACCTACTACGAGACCCTTCTC
TGTGAGACCTGCGGCCTCGGTGACCGCGACGACGAGATGCTCCTCTGCGACCGGTGCGACCGCGGCTGCC
ATACCTTCTGCCTCCGCCCCATCGCCGCCAAGGTCCCCATCGGCCCCTGGTTCTGCCCCGTCTGCGCCCC
GCCGACTATGGCCCCCAAGAGTTTCCCGGTGAAGCAGACCAAGATCGTCGATTTCTTCCGGATTCAGAAG
GATGAGCAGGATGCACAGGCCGCCAAATGCAGGCTCTCCCAAGATGGTAGAAGGCGAAGGAAGCGTTCTC
TTGTTATGCACAAGAGGAGGAGGAGGATACTGCCATTTGTTCCATCTGAAGATGGAGCTAGAAGACTCAA
ACAAATGGCGTCTCTGGCCACTGCTTTGACGTCTTCCAAAACAAAGTTCAGTAATGAGCTGACTTACATG
CCTAACATGGCTCCTAGGTCTTCCAATCTGGCAAGATTGGAGGTTCTGCCCAAAGAGGATAAGGAAAATA
TAGAGCTGTGCAGAACCATGCAGCAAAGAGGCGAATGCCCTCCACTTCTCGTGGTCTTTGATCCCCTTGA
AGGTTTCACTGTGCAGGCTGACGGTGATATTAAGGATATGACCTTTCCTCGCAAGGGTGGGCGCGCCGAC
CCAGCTTTCTTGTACAAAGTTGGCATTATAAGAAAGCATTGCTTATCAATTTGTTGCAACGAACAGGTCA
CTATCAGTCAAAATAAAATCATTATTTTGCCATCCAGCAAGGGTGGGCGCGCCGACCCAGCTTTCTTGTA
CAAAGTTGGCATTATAAGAAAGCATTGCTTATCAATTTGTTGCAACGAACAGGTCACTATCAGTCAAAAT
AAAATCATTATTTGCCATCCAGCTGATATCCCCTATAGTGAGTCGTATTACATGGTCATAGCTGTTTCCT
GGCAGCTCTGGCCCGTGTCTCAAAATCTCTGATGTTACATTGCACAAGATAAAAATATATCATCATGAAC
AATAAAACTGTCTGCTTACATAAACAGTAATACAAGGGGTGTTATGAGCCATATTCAACGGGAAACGTCG
AGGCCGCGATTAAATTCCAACATGGATGCTGATTTATATGGGTATAAATGGGCTCGCGATAATGTCGGGC
AATCAGGTGCGACAATCTATCGCTTGTATGGGAAGCCCGATGCGCCAGAGTTGTTTCTGAAACATGGCAA
AGGTAGCGTTGCCAATGATGTTACAGATGAGATGGTCAGACTAAACTGGCTGACGGAATTTATGCCTCTT
CCGACCATCAAGCATTTTATCCGTACTCCTGATGATGCATGGTTACTCACCACTGCGATCCCCGGAAAAA
CAGCATTCCAGGTATTAGAAGAATATCCTGATTCAGGTGAAAATATTGTTGATGCGCTGGCAGTGTTCCT
GCGCCGGTTGCATTCGATTCCTGTTTGTAATTGTCCTTTTAACAGCGATCGCGTATTTCGTCTCGCTCAG
GCGCAATCACGAATGAATAACGGTTTGGTTGATGCGAGTGATTTTGATGACGAGCGTAATGGCTGGCCTG
TTGAACAAGTCTGGAAAGAAATGCATAAACTTTTGCCATTCTCACCGGATTCAGTCGTCACTCATGGTGA
TTTCTCACTTGATAACCTTATTTTTGACGAGGGGAAATTAATAGGTTGTATTGATGTTGGACGAGTCGGA
ATCGCAGACCGATACCAGGATCTTGCCATCCTATGGAACTGCCTCGGTGAGTTTTCTCCTTCATTACAGA
AACGGCTTTTTCAAAAATATGGTATTGATAATCCTGATATGAATAAATTGCAGTTTCATTTGATGCTCGA
TGAGTTTTTCTAATCAGAATTGGTTAATTGGTTGTAACACTGGCAGAGCATTACGCTGACTTGACGGGAC
GGCGCAAGCTCATGACCAAAATCCCTTAACGTGAGTTACGCGTCGTTCCACTGAGCGTCAGACCCCGTAG
AAAAGATCAAAGGATCTTCTTGAGATCCTTTTTTTCTGCGCGTAATCTGCTGCTTGCAAACAAAAAAACC
ACCGCTACCAGCGGTGGTTTGTTTGCCGGATCAAGAGCTACCAACTCTTTTTCCGAAGGTAACTGGCTTC
AGCAGAGCGCAGATACCAAATACTGTCCTTCTAGTGTAGCCGTAGTTAGGCCACCACTTCAAGAACTCTG
TAGCACCGCCTACATACCTCGCTCTGCTAATCCTGTTACCAGTGGCTGCTGCCAGTGGCGATAAGTCGTG
TCTTACCGGGTTGGACTCAAGACGATAGTTACCGGATAAGGCGCAGCGGTCGGGCTGAACGGGGGGTTCG
TGCACACAGCCCAGCTTGGAGCGAACGACCTACACCGAACTGAGATACCTACAGCGTGAGCATTGAGAAA
GCGCCACGCTTCCCGAAGGGAGAAAGGCGGACAGGTATCCGGTAAGCGGCAGGGTCGGAACAGGAGAGCG
CACGAGGGAGCTTCCAGGGGGAAACGCCTGGTATCTTTATAGTCCTGTCGGGTTTCGCCACCTCTGACTT
GAGCGTCGATTTTTGTGATGCTCGTCAGGGGGGCGGAGCCTATGGAAAAACGCCAGCAACGCGGCCTTTT
TACGGTTCCTGGCCTTTTGCTGGCCTTTTGCTCACATGTTCTTTCCTGCGTTATCCCCTGATTCTGTGGA
TAACCGTATTACCGCCTTTGAGTGAGCTGATACCGCTCGCCGCAGCCGAACGACCGAGCGCAGCGAGTCA
GTGAGCGAGGAAGCGGAAGAGCGCCCAATACGCAAACCGCCTCTCCCCGCGCGTTGGCCGATTCATTAAT
GCAGCTGGCACGACAGGTTTCCCGACTGGAAAGCGGGCAGTGAGCGCAACGCAATTAATACGCGTACCGC
TAGCCAGGAAGAGTTTGTAGAAACGCAAAAAGGCCATCCGTCAGGATGGCCTTCTGCTTAGTTTGATGCC
TGGCAGTTTATGGCGGGCGTCCTGCCCGCCACCCTCCGGGCCGTTGCTTCACAACGTTCAAATCCGCTCC
CGGCGGATTTGTCCTACTCAGGAGAGCGTTCACCGACAAACAACAGATAAAACGAAAGGCCCAGTCTTCC
GACTGAGCCTTTCGTTTTATTTGATGCCTGGCAGTTCCCTACTCTCGCGTTAACGCTAGCATGGATGTTT
TCCCAGTCACGACGTTGTAAAACGACGGCCAGTCTTAAGCTCGGGCCC
