>Addgene plasmid #27715 | pUT1105-HQ858668 | addgene partial sequence | sequence record 34041 | 27715 with M13pUC-fwd
ATGATTTTATTTTGACTGATAGTGACCTGTTCGTTGCAACAAATTGATGAGCAATGCTTTTTTATAATGC
CAACTTTGTACAAAAAAGCAGGCTCCGCGGCCGCCCCCTTCACCATGGTCGACGTCATGCGCCGCTCGCG
CGCCGTCGCCGCGCCGCCCCCTGTCGCACGCGCGCGGGTGTACACCTACTACGAGACCCTTCTCTGTGAG
ACCTGCGGCCTCGGTGACCGCGACGACGAGATGCTCCTCTGCGACCGGTGCGACCGCGGCTGCCATACCT
TCTGCCTCCGCCCCATCGCCGCCAAGGTCCCCATCGGCCCCTGGTTCTGCCCCGTCTGCGCCCCGCCGAC
TATGGCCCCCAAGAGTTTCCCGGTGAAGCAGACCAAGATCGTCGATTTCTTCCGGATTCAGAAGGATGAG
CAGGATGCACAGGCCGCCAAATGCAGGCTCTCCCAAGATGGTAGAAGGCGAAGGAAGCGTTCTCTTGTTA
TGCACAAGAGGAGGAGGAGGATACTGCCATTTGTTCCATCTGAAGATGGAGCTAGAAGACTCAAACAAAT
GGCGTCTCTGGCCACTGCTTTGACGTCTTCCAAAACAAAGTTCAGTAATGAGCTGACTTACATGCCTAAC
ATGGCTCCTAGGTCTTCCAATCTGGCAAGATTGGAGGTTCTGCCCAAAGAGGATAAGGAAAATATAGAGC
TGTGCAGAACCATGCAGCAAAGAGGCGAATGCCCTCCACTTCTCGTGGTCTTTGATCCCCTTGAA
